>Addgene plasmid #18387 | T4 Lysozyme G77A | addgene partial sequence | sequence record 24173 | 3primeUP
ANGAAAAGCCCGCTCATTAGGCGGGCTCAGATCTGCTCATGTTTGACAGCTTATCATCGATAAGCTTCGG
CAATAAATTCTTGATATGTTTTCATATGTTTCCTTTAAATATTTTAATTAGTAATTGTCTATTCAAGTAA
TTGTGAATATACTATCACAATTCCAAGAGAAAGTAAACAGCTTTATAGATTTTTATACGCGTCCCAAGTG
CCAGTTCTAAACGTTGTAATGACTCGTTTTGCGCGATTAGGTGTTTGATTATACCATCTACTTTTAGCTA
AGTTAACTGCTGCTTCATCCCAGCGTTTTTGTTGAAGCATACGTAAAGAGTTAGTAAATCCTGCCACACC
GGTTTCTCCCATTTGGAAAACCATATTAATCAATGCACAGCGACGAACCGCATCAAGAGAATCATAAACC
GGTTTTAATTTAGCATTTCTCAGAATTGCGCGAACAGCAGCATCAACATCCTGATTAAAGAGTTTTTCAG
CCTCATCTTTTGTAATTACACCATTGCAATTACGCCCAATAGCTTTATCTAATTCAGATTTAGCAGCATT
AAGTGATGGACTTTTTGTAAGCAAATGACCGATGCCAATAGTGTAATAGCCTTCTGTGTCTTTATAGATT
TTAAGTCTAAGACCTTCATCTATACGTAACATTTCAAATATATTCATAATACCTCCTAAGCATCGATGGA
TCCTGTTTCCTGTGTGAATTGTTATCCGCTCACAATTCCACACATTATACGAGCCGATGATAATGTCACA
GGGGANGGGAGTAGCTGANCTGTTCTGGTGAATGTATCGCTCCATTCACCATATCNAGCGAGATATG
