[The description below was written by a language model from this plasmid's Addgene catalogue record.]
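Description:
T4 Lysozyme G77A is a bacterial expression plasmid built on the pHS1403 backbone (about 5 kb without the insert) that carries a point-mutant version of the lysozyme gene from bacteriophage T4 (gene e). It is maintained in E. coli as a high-copy plasmid under ampicillin selection. The record does not name the origin of replication or the promoter that drives expression, and no feature table is available to confirm the other elements present in the backbone.

The insert is roughly 600 bp and encodes T4 lysozyme with a single substitution, glycine 77 to alanine. It was cloned as a BamHI–HindIII fragment, and both sites remain intact, so the cassette can be excised or transferred to another vector. According to the depositor's notes, the BamHI site lies 27 bp from the start codon and the HindIII site 115 bp from the stop codon, meaning the fragment includes short flanking untranslated regions on either side of the coding sequence. No epitope or purification tags, fusion partners, or reporters are listed.

The record does not state an intended application beyond bacterial expression. T4 lysozyme is a widely used model protein for studying how individual amino acid substitutions affect folding, thermodynamic stability, and structure, and a glycine-to-alanine replacement is the kind of change generally used to probe backbone flexibility and helix propensity. This construct is therefore consistent with producing the G77A variant recombinantly in E. coli for biophysical or structural characterisation alongside the wild-type protein and other mutants.
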