Addgene plasmid #18387: T4 Lysozyme G77A
Depositing lab: Brian Matthews. Depositing organization: University of Oregon.
Backbone
  Vector backbone: pHS1403
  Backbone size w/o insert (bp): 5000
  Vector type: Bacterial Expression
Growth in bacteria
  Bacterial resistance: Ampicillin, 100 μg/mL
  Growth temperature: 37°C
  Growth strain: DH5alpha
  Copy number: High Copy
Gene/Insert
  Gene/Insert name: T4 Lysozyme (alt name: 1G77A)
  Species: Bacteriophage T4
  Insert size (bp): 600
  Mutation: G77A
  GenBank ID: NP_049736
  Entrez Gene: e (a.k.a. T4p123)
  Cloning method: Restriction Enzyme; 5′ cloning site BamHI (not destroyed); 3′ cloning site HindIII (not destroyed)
  Sequencing primers: 5′ na; 3′ GGCGTATCACGAGGCCC
Terms and licenses: Academic/Nonprofit Terms; Industry Terms: Not Available to Industry
Depositor comments: The BamHI site is 27 bp from the ATG and the HindIII site is 115 bp from the stop.
How to cite: T4 Lysozyme G77A was a gift from Brian Matthews (Addgene plasmid # 18387 ; http://n2t.net/addgene:18387 ; RRID:Addgene_18387)
